Addgene plasmid #103800: pCIBN-EYFP-hLaminB1
Purpose: BLInCR 'Localizer' construct that marks the nuclear lamina and is targeted by a PHR-tagged effector upon illumination with blue light
Depositing lab: Karsten Rippe. Depositing organization: Deutsches Krebsforschungszentrum (DKFZ). Publication: Real-time observation of light-controlled transcription in living cells. Rademacher A, Erdel F, Trojanowski J, Schumacher S, Rippe K. J Cell Sci. 2017 Dec 15;130(24):4213-4224. doi: 10.1242/jcs.205534. Epub 2017 Nov 9. PubMed 29122982.
Backbone
  Vector backbone: pEGFP-C1
  Backbone manufacturer: Clontech
  Backbone size w/o insert (bp): 3932
  Vector type: Mammalian Expression
  Selectable markers: Neomycin (select with G418)
Growth in bacteria
  Bacterial resistance: Kanamycin, 50 μg/mL
  Growth temperature: 37°C
  Growth strain: DH5alpha
  Copy number: High Copy
Gene/Insert
  Gene/Insert name: CIBN-EYFP-hLaminB1 (alt name: N-terminus of CIB1)
  Species: H. sapiens (human), A. thaliana (mustard weed)
  Insert size (bp): 3074
  Entrez Gene: CIB1 (a.k.a. AT4G34530, T4L20.110, T4L20_110, cryptochrome-interacting basic-helix-loop-helix 1); LMNB1 (a.k.a. ADLD, LMN, LMN2, LMNB, MCPH26)
  Promoter: CMV
  Cloning method: Restriction Enzyme; 5′ cloning site NheI (not destroyed); 3′ cloning site BamHI (not destroyed)
  Sequencing primers: 5′ CMV-F
Terms and licenses: Academic/Nonprofit Terms; Industry Terms: Not Available to Industry
Depositor comments: EGFP was cut out from the backbone (NheI/BamHI cuts)
How to cite: pCIBN-EYFP-hLaminB1 was a gift from Karsten Rippe (Addgene plasmid # 103800 ; http://n2t.net/addgene:103800 ; RRID:Addgene_103800)
