[The description below was written by a language model from this plasmid's Addgene catalogue record and pLannotate feature annotations shown in this document.]
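Description:
pCIBN-EYFP-hLaminB1 is a 7,006-bp mammalian expression plasmid built on the Clontech pEGFP-C1 backbone, from which the original EGFP was excised with NheI and BamHI and replaced by a tripartite fusion cassette. It replicates at high copy in E. coli from a ColE1/pUC-type origin and also carries an f1 phage origin. A single Tn5 aminoglycoside phosphotransferase gene (NeoR/KanR) serves both hosts. A bacterial bla-type promoter drives it for kanamycin selection, and the SV40 enhancer/early promoter drives it for G418 selection in mammalian cells, with termination at the HSV TK polyadenylation signal. The two annotated sequence records, one from the depositor and one from repository sequencing, are the same length and show the same features, offset by a single base.

The CMV immediate-early enhancer and promoter drive one open reading frame, followed by the SV40 poly(A) signal. This frame encodes CIBN, the N-terminal portion of the Arabidopsis thaliana CIB1 transcription factor, followed by EYFP, a short linker derived from residual multiple cloning site sequence, and human lamin B1 (LMNB1). Lamin B1 incorporates the fusion into the nuclear lamina and EYFP makes that location visible. CIBN acts as a docking site that binds the photolyase homology region (PHR) of cryptochrome 2 once it has absorbed blue light.

In the BLInCR system the plasmid is the "localizer". When it is co-expressed with a PHR-tagged effector, blue-light illumination recruits the effector to the nuclear lamina, so that light-controlled relocalisation and its consequences can be followed in living cells.
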