Features (pLannotate 1.2.2; 17 found; start..end, strand, type, name):
     61..364     +  enhancer       CMV enhancer: human cytomegalovirus immediate early enhancer
    365..568     +  promoter       CMV promoter: human cytomegalovirus (CMV) immediate early promoter
    607..1116    +  CDS            CIBN: N-terminal portion of the CIB1 transcription factor from Arabidopsis thaliana binds to CRY2 (cryptochrome 2) that has absorbed blue light (Kennedy et al., 2010)
   1135..1851    +  CDS            EYFP: EYFP is a basic (constitutively fluorescent) green/yellow fluorescent protein published in 1996, derived from Aequorea victoria. It is reported to be a very rapidly-maturing weak dimer with high acid sensitivity.
   1852..1896    +  misc_feature   MCS (fragment): multiple cloning site
   1897..3654    +  CDS            LMNB1: LMNB1_HUMAN - Also known as LMN2, LMNB. Experimental evidence at protein level: Swiss-Prot protein existence level 1. Lamins are components of the nuclear lamina, a fibrous layer on the nucleoplasmic side of the inner nuclear membrane, which is thought to provide a framework for the nuclear envelope and may also interact with chromatin. From Homo sapiens (Human).
   3658..3675    +  misc_feature   MCS (fragment): multiple cloning site
   3687..3771    +  CDS            large T antigen (fragment): large T antigen from SV40 (simian virus 40)
   3794..3915    +  polyA_signal   SV40 poly(A) signal: SV40 polyadenylation signal
   3949..4377    -  rep_origin     f1 ori (sequence partly withheld): f1 bacteriophage origin of replication; arrow indicates direction of (+) strand synthesis
   4404..4508    +  promoter       AmpR promoter: bla
   4510..4867    +  promoter       SV40 promoter: SV40 enhancer and early promoter
   4902..5696    +  CDS            NeoR/KanR: aminoglycoside phosphotransferase from Tn5; aph(3')-II (or nptII); confers resistance to neomycin, kanamycin, and G418 (Geneticin®)
   5717..5869    +  CDS            ble (fragment): BLE_KLEPN - Experimental evidence at protein level: Swiss-Prot protein existence level 1. Binding protein with a strong affinity to the bleomycin family of antibiotics. Binds to CL990; an antimitotic-antibiotic compound. From Klebsiella pneumoniae.
   5928..5975    +  polyA_signal   HSV TK poly(A) signal: herpes simplex virus thymidine kinase polyadenylation signal (Cole and Stacy, 1985)
   6066..6082    -  polyA_signal   bGH poly(A) signal (fragment): bovine growth hormone polyadenylation signal
   6304..6892    +  rep_origin     ori: high-copy-number ColE1/pMB1/pBR322/pUC origin of replication
>Addgene plasmid #103800 | pCIBN-EYFP-hLaminB1 | depositor full sequence | sequence record 196659 | Full Sequence
TAGTTATTAATAGTAATCAATTACGGGGTCATTAGTTCATAGCCCATATATGGAGTTCCGCGTTACATAA
CTTACGGTAAATGGCCCGCCTGGCTGACCGCCCAACGACCCCCGCCCATTGACGTCAATAATGACGTATG
TTCCCATAGTAACGCCAATAGGGACTTTCCATTGACGTCAATGGGTGGAGTATTTACGGTAAACTGCCCA
CTTGGCAGTACATCAAGTGTATCATATGCCAAGTACGCCCCCTATTGACGTCAATGACGGTAAATGGCCC
GCCTGGCATTATGCCCAGTACATGACCTTATGGGACTTTCCTACTTGGCAGTACATCTACGTATTAGTCA
TCGCTATTACCATGGTGATGCGGTTTTGGCAGTACATCAATGGGCGTGGATAGCGGTTTGACTCACGGGG
ATTTCCAAGTCTCCACCCCATTGACGTCAATGGGAGTTTGTTTTGGCACCAAAATCAACGGGACTTTCCA
AAATGTCGTAACAACTCCGCCCCATTGACGCAAATGGGCGGTAGGCGTGTACGGTGGGAGGTCTATATAA
GCAGAGCTGGTTTAGTGAACCGTCAGATCCGCTAGCGCTCGCCACCATGAATGGAGCTATAGGAGGTGAC
CTTTTGCTCAATTTTCCTGACATGTCGGTCCTAGAGCGCCAAAGGGCTCACCTCAAGTACCTCAATCCCA
CCTTTGATTCTCCTCTCGCCGGCTTCTTTGCCGATTCTTCAATGATTACCGGCGGCGAGATGGACAGCTA
TCTTTCGACTGCCGGTTTGAATCTTCCGATGATGTACGGTGAGACGACGGTGGAAGGTGATTCAAGACTC
TCAATTTCGCCGGAAACGACGCTTGGGACTGGAAATTTCAAGGCAGCGAAGTTTGATACAGAGACTAAGG
ATTGTAATGAGGCGGCGAAGAAGATGACGATGAACAGAGATGACCTAGTAGAAGAAGGAGAAGAAGAGAA
GTCGAAAATAACAGAGCAAAACAATGGGAGCACAAAAAGCATCAAGAAGATGAAACACAAAGCCAAGAAA
GAAGAGAACAATTTCTCTAATGATTCATCTAAAGTGACGAAGGAATTGGAGAAAACGGATTATATTCATG
GACCGGTCGCCACCATGGTGAGCAAGGGCGAGGAGCTGTTCACCGGGGTGGTGCCCATCCTGGTCGAGCT
GGACGGCGACGTAAACGGCCACAAGTTCAGCGTGTCCGGCGAGGGCGAGGGCGATGCCACCTACGGCAAG
CTGACCCTGAAGTTCATCTGCACCACCGGCAAGCTGCCCGTGCCCTGGCCCACCCTCGTGACCACCTTCG
GCTACGGCCTGCAGTGCTTCGCCCGCTACCCCGACCACATGAAGCAGCACGACTTCTTCAAGTCCGCCAT
GCCCGAAGGCTACGTCCAGGAGCGCACCATCTTCTTCAAGGACGACGGCAACTACAAGACCCGCGCCGAG
GTGAAGTTCGAGGGCGACACCCTGGTGAACCGCATCGAGCTGAAGGGCATCGACTTCAAGGAGGACGGCA
ACATCCTGGGGCACAAGCTGGAGTACAACTACAACAGCCACAACGTCTATATCATGGCCGACAAGCAGAA
GAACGGCATCAAGGTGAACTTCAAGATCCGCCACAACATCGAGGACGGCAGCGTGCAGCTCGCCGACCAC
TACCAGCAGAACACCCCCATCGGCGACGGCCCCGTGCTGCTGCCCGACAACCACTACCTGAGCTACCAGT
CCGCCCTGAGCAAAGACCCCAACGAGAAGCGCGATCACATGGTCCTGCTGGAGTTCGTGACCGCCGCCGG
GATCACTCTCGGCATGGACGAGCTGTACAAGTCCGGACTCAGATCTCGAGCTCAAGCTTCGAATTCTGCA
GTCGACATGGCGACTGCGACCCCCGTGCCGCCGCGGATGGGCAGCCGCGCTGGCGGCCCCACCACGCCGC
TGAGCCCCACGCGCCTGTCGCGGCTCCAGGAGAAGGAGGAGCTGCGCGAGCTCAATGACCGGCTGGCGGT
GTACATCGACAAGGTGCGCAGCCTGGAGACGGAGAACAGCGCGCTGCAGCTGCAGGTGACGGAGCGCGAG
GAGGTGCGCGGCCGTGAGCTCACCGGCCTCAAGGCGCTCTACGAGACCGAGCTGGCCGACGCGCGACGCG
CGCTCGACGACACGGCCCGCGAGCGCGCCAAGCTGCAGATCGAGCTGGGCAAGTGCAAGGCGGAACACGA
CCAGCTGCTCCTCAACTATGCTAAGAAGGAATCTGATCTTAATGGCGCCCAGATCAAGCTTCGAGAATAT
GAAGCAGCACTGAATTCGAAAGATGCAGCTCTTGCTACTGCACTTGGTGACAAAAAAAGTTTAGAGGGAG
ATTTGGAGGATCTGAAGGATCAGATTGCCCAGTTGGAAGCCTCCTTAGCTGCAGCCAAAAAACAGTTAGC
AGATGAAACTTTACTTAAAGTAGATTTGGAGAATCGTTGTCAGAGCCTTACTGAGGACTTGGAGTTTCGC
AAAAGCATGTATGAAGAGGAGATTAACGAGACCAGAAGGAAGCATGAAACGCGCTTGGTAGAGGTGGATT
CTGGGCGTCAAATTGAGTATGAGTACAAGCTGGCGCAAGCCCTTCATGAGATGAGAGAGCAACATGATGC
CCAAGTGAGGCTGTATAAGGAGGAGCTGGAGCAGACTTACCATGCCAAACTTGAGAATGCCAGACTGTCA
TCAGAGATGAATACTTCTACTGTCAACAGTGCCAGGGAAGAACTGATGGAAAGCCGCATGAGAATTGAGA
GCCTTTCATCCCAGCTTTCTAATCTACAGAAAGAGTCTAGAGCATGTTTGGAAAGGATTCAAGAATTAGA
GGACTTGCTTGCTAAAGAAAAAGACAACTCTCGTCGCATGCTGACAGACAAAGAGAGAGAGATGGCGGAA
ATAAGGGATCAAATGCAGCAACAGCTGAATGACTATGAACAGCTTCTTGATGTAAAGTTAGCCCTGGACA
TGGAAATCAGTGCTTACAGGAAACTCTTAGAAGGCGAAGAAGAGAGGTTGAAGCTGTCTCCAAGCCCTTC
TTCCCGTGTGACAGTATCCCGAGCATCCTCAAGTCGTAGTGTACGTACAACTAGAGGAAAGCGGAAGAGG
GTTGATGTGGAAGAATCAGAGGCGAGTAGTAGTGTTAGCATCTCTCATTCCGCCTCAGCCACTGGAAATG
TTTGCATCGAAGAAATTGATGTTGATGGGAAATTTATCCGCTTGAAGAACACTTCTGAACAGGATCAACC
AATGGGAGGCTGGGAGATGATCAGAAAAATTGGAGACACATCAGTCAGTTATAAATATACCTCAAGATAT
GTGCTGAAGGCAGGCCAGACTGTTACAATTTGGGCTGCAAACGCTGGTGTCACAGCCAGCCCCCCAACTG
ACCTCATCTGGAAGAACCAGAACTCGTGGGGCACTGGCGAAGATGTGAAGGTTATATTGAAAAATTCTCA
GGGAGAGGAGGTTGCTCAAAGAAGTACAGTCTTTAAAACAACCATACCTGAAGAAGAGGAGGAGGAGGAA
GAAGCAGCTGGAGTGGTTGTTGAGGAAGAACTTTTCCACCAGCAGGGAACCCCAAGAGCATCCAATAGAA
GCTGTGCAATTATGTAAGGGCCCGGGATCCACCGGATCTAGATAACTGATCATAATCAGCCATACCACAT
TTGTAGAGGTTTTACTTGCTTTAAAAAACCTCCCACACCTCCCCCTGAACCTGAAACATAAAATGAATGC
AATTGTTGTTGTTAACTTGTTTATTGCAGCTTATAATGGTTACAAATAAAGCAATAGCATCACAAATTTC
ACAAATAAAGCATTTTTTTCACTGCATTCTAGTTGTGGTTTGTCCAAACTCATCAATGTATCTTAAGGCG
TAAATTGTAAGCGTTAATATTTTGTTAAAATTCGCGTTAAATTTTTGTTAAATCAGCTCATTTTTTAACC
AATAGGCCGAAATCGGCAAAATCCCTTATAAATCAAAAGAATAGACCGAGATAGGGT
[37 nt withheld, positions 4048-4084]
AAAGAACGTGGACTCCAACGTCAAAGG
[49 nt withheld, positions 4112-4160]
T
[91 nt withheld, positions 4162-4252]
G
[124 nt withheld, positions 4254-4377]
CAGGTGGCACTTTTCGGGGAAATGTGCGCGGAACCCCTATTTGTTTATTTTTCTAAATACATTCAAATAT
GTATCCGCTCATGAGACAATAACCCTGATAAATGCTTCAATAATATTGAAAAAGGAAGAGTCCTGAGGCG
GAAAGAACCAGCTGTGGAATGTGTGTCAGTTAGGGTGTGGAAAGTCCCCAGGCTCCCCAGCAGGCAGAAG
TATGCAAAGCATGCATCTCAATTAGTCAGCAACCAGGTGTGGAAAGTCCCCAGGCTCCCCAGCAGGCAGA
AGTATGCAAAGCATGCATCTCAATTAGTCAGCAACCATAGTCCCGCCCCTAACTCCGCCCATCCCGCCCC
TAACTCCGCCCAGTTCCGCCCATTCTCCGCCCCATGGCTGACTAATTTTTTTTATTTATGCAGAGGCCGA
GGCCGCCTCGGCCTCTGAGCTATTCCAGAAGTAGTGAGGAGGCTTTTTTGGAGGCCTAGGCTTTTGCAAA
GATCGATCAAGAGACAGGATGAGGATCGTTTCGCATGATTGAACAAGATGGATTGCACGCAGGTTCTCCG
GCCGCTTGGGTGGAGAGGCTATTCGGCTATGACTGGGCACAACAGACAATCGGCTGCTCTGATGCCGCCG
TGTTCCGGCTGTCAGCGCAGGGGCGCCCGGTTCTTTTTGTCAAGACCGACCTGTCCGGTGCCCTGAATGA
ACTGCAAGACGAGGCAGCGCGGCTATCGTGGCTGGCCACGACGGGCGTTCCTTGCGCAGCTGTGCTCGAC
GTTGTCACTGAAGCGGGAAGGGACTGGCTGCTATTGGGCGAAGTGCCGGGGCAGGATCTCCTGTCATCTC
ACCTTGCTCCTGCCGAGAAAGTATCCATCATGGCTGATGCAATGCGGCGGCTGCATACGCTTGATCCGGC
TACCTGCCCATTCGACCACCAAGCGAAACATCGCATCGAGCGAGCACGTACTCGGATGGAAGCCGGTCTT
GTCGATCAGGATGATCTGGACGAAGAGCATCAGGGGCTCGCGCCAGCCGAACTGTTCGCCAGGCTCAAGG
CGAGCATGCCCGACGGCGAGGATCTCGTCGTGACCCATGGCGATGCCTGCTTGCCGAATATCATGGTGGA
AAATGGCCGCTTTTCTGGATTCATCGACTGTGGCCGGCTGGGTGTGGCGGACCGCTATCAGGACATAGCG
TTGGCTACCCGTGATATTGCTGAAGAGCTTGGCGGCGAATGGGCTGACCGCTTCCTCGTGCTTTACGGTA
TCGCCGCTCCCGATTCGCAGCGCATCGCCTTCTATCGCCTTCTTGACGAGTTCTTCTGAGCGGGACTCTG
GGGTTCGAAATGACCGACCAAGCGACGCCCAACCTGCCATCACGAGATTTCGATTCCACCGCCGCCTTCT
ATGAAAGGTTGGGCTTCGGAATCGTTTTCCGGGACGCCGGCTGGATGATCCTCCAGCGCGGGGATCTCAT
GCTGGAGTTCTTCGCCCACCCTAGGGGGAGGCTAACTGAAACACGGAAGGAGACAATACCGGAAGGAACC
CGCGCTATGACGGCAATAAAAAGACAGAATAAAACGCACGGTGTTGGGTCGTTTGTTCATAAACGCGGGG
TTCGGTCCCAGGGCTGGCACTCTGTCGATACCCCACCGAGACCCCATTGGGGCCAATACGCCCGCGTTTC
TTCCTTTTCCCCACCCCACCCCCCAAGTTCGGGTGAAGGCCCAGGGCTCGCAGCCAACGTCGGGGCGGCA
GGCCCTGCCATAGCCTCAGGTTACTCATATATACTTTAGATTGATTTAAAACTTCATTTTTAATTTAAAA
GGATCTAGGTGAAGATCCTTTTTGATAATCTCATGACCAAAATCCCTTAACGTGAGTTTTCGTTCCACTG
AGCGTCAGACCCCGTAGAAAAGATCAAAGGATCTTCTTGAGATCCTTTTTTTCTGCGCGTAATCTGCTGC
TTGCAAACAAAAAAACCACCGCTACCAGCGGTGGTTTGTTTGCCGGATCAAGAGCTACCAACTCTTTTTC
CGAAGGTAACTGGCTTCAGCAGAGCGCAGATACCAAATACTGTCCTTCTAGTGTAGCCGTAGTTAGGCCA
CCACTTCAAGAACTCTGTAGCACCGCCTACATACCTCGCTCTGCTAATCCTGTTACCAGTGGCTGCTGCC
AGTGGCGATAAGTCGTGTCTTACCGGGTTGGACTCAAGACGATAGTTACCGGATAAGGCGCAGCGGTCGG
GCTGAACGGGGGGTTCGTGCACACAGCCCAGCTTGGAGCGAACGACCTACACCGAACTGAGATACCTACA
GCGTGAGCTATGAGAAAGCGCCACGCTTCCCGAAGGGAGAAAGGCGGACAGGTATCCGGTAAGCGGCAGG
GTCGGAACAGGAGAGCGCACGAGGGAGCTTCCAGGGGGAAACGCCTGGTATCTTTATAGTCCTGTCGGGT
TTCGCCACCTCTGACTTGAGCGTCGATTTTTGTGATGCTCGTCAGGGGGGCGGAGCCTATGGAAAAACGC
CAGCAACGCGGCCTTTTTACGGTTCCTGGCCTTTTGCTGGCCTTTTGCTCACATGTTCTTTCCTGCGTTA
TCCCCTGATTCTGTGGATAACCGTATTACCGCCATGCAT
