Features (pLannotate 1.2.2; 17 found; start..end, strand, type, name):
     62..365     +  enhancer       CMV enhancer: human cytomegalovirus immediate early enhancer
    366..569     +  promoter       CMV promoter: human cytomegalovirus (CMV) immediate early promoter
    608..1117    +  CDS            CIBN: N-terminal portion of the CIB1 transcription factor from Arabidopsis thaliana binds to CRY2 (cryptochrome 2) that has absorbed blue light (Kennedy et al., 2010)
   1136..1852    +  CDS            EYFP: EYFP is a basic (constitutively fluorescent) green/yellow fluorescent protein published in 1996, derived from Aequorea victoria. It is reported to be a very rapidly-maturing weak dimer with high acid sensitivity.
   1853..1897    +  misc_feature   MCS (fragment): multiple cloning site
   1898..3655    +  CDS            LMNB1: LMNB1_HUMAN - Also known as LMN2, LMNB. Experimental evidence at protein level: Swiss-Prot protein existence level 1. Lamins are components of the nuclear lamina, a fibrous layer on the nucleoplasmic side of the inner nuclear membrane, which is thought to provide a framework for the nuclear envelope and may also interact with chromatin. From Homo sapiens (Human).
   3659..3676    +  misc_feature   MCS (fragment): multiple cloning site
   3688..3772    +  CDS            large T antigen (fragment): large T antigen from SV40 (simian virus 40)
   3795..3916    +  polyA_signal   SV40 poly(A) signal: SV40 polyadenylation signal
   3950..4378    -  rep_origin     f1 ori (sequence partly withheld): f1 bacteriophage origin of replication; arrow indicates direction of (+) strand synthesis
   4405..4509    +  promoter       AmpR promoter: bla
   4511..4868    +  promoter       SV40 promoter: SV40 enhancer and early promoter
   4903..5697    +  CDS            NeoR/KanR: aminoglycoside phosphotransferase from Tn5; aph(3')-II (or nptII); confers resistance to neomycin, kanamycin, and G418 (Geneticin®)
   5718..5870    +  CDS            ble (fragment): BLE_KLEPN - Experimental evidence at protein level: Swiss-Prot protein existence level 1. Binding protein with a strong affinity to the bleomycin family of antibiotics. Binds to CL990; an antimitotic-antibiotic compound. From Klebsiella pneumoniae.
   5929..5976    +  polyA_signal   HSV TK poly(A) signal: herpes simplex virus thymidine kinase polyadenylation signal (Cole and Stacy, 1985)
   6067..6083    -  polyA_signal   bGH poly(A) signal (fragment): bovine growth hormone polyadenylation signal
   6305..6893    +  rep_origin     ori: high-copy-number ColE1/pMB1/pBR322/pUC origin of replication
>Addgene plasmid #103800 | pCIBN-EYFP-hLaminB1 | addgene full sequence | sequence record 199199 | Addgene NGS Result
TTAGTTATTAATAGTAATCAATTACGGGGTCATTAGTTCATAGCCCATATATGGAGTTCCGCGTTACATA
ACTTACGGTAAATGGCCCGCCTGGCTGACCGCCCAACGACCCCCGCCCATTGACGTCAATAATGACGTAT
GTTCCCATAGTAACGCCAATAGGGACTTTCCATTGACGTCAATGGGTGGAGTATTTACGGTAAACTGCCC
ACTTGGCAGTACATCAAGTGTATCATATGCCAAGTACGCCCCCTATTGACGTCAATGACGGTAAATGGCC
CGCCTGGCATTATGCCCAGTACATGACCTTATGGGACTTTCCTACTTGGCAGTACATCTACGTATTAGTC
ATCGCTATTACCATGGTGATGCGGTTTTGGCAGTACATCAATGGGCGTGGATAGCGGTTTGACTCACGGG
GATTTCCAAGTCTCCACCCCATTGACGTCAATGGGAGTTTGTTTTGGCACCAAAATCAACGGGACTTTCC
AAAATGTCGTAACAACTCCGCCCCATTGACGCAAATGGGCGGTAGGCGTGTACGGTGGGAGGTCTATATA
AGCAGAGCTGGTTTAGTGAACCGTCAGATCCGCTAGCGCTCGCCACCATGAATGGAGCTATAGGAGGTGA
CCTTTTGCTCAATTTTCCTGACATGTCGGTCCTAGAGCGCCAAAGGGCTCACCTCAAGTACCTCAATCCC
ACCTTTGATTCTCCTCTCGCCGGCTTCTTTGCCGATTCTTCAATGATTACCGGCGGCGAGATGGACAGCT
ATCTTTCGACTGCCGGTTTGAATCTTCCGATGATGTACGGTGAGACGACGGTGGAAGGTGATTCAAGACT
CTCAATTTCGCCGGAAACGACGCTTGGGACTGGAAATTTCAAGGCAGCGAAGTTTGATACAGAGACTAAG
GATTGTAATGAGGCGGCGAAGAAGATGACGATGAACAGAGATGACCTAGTAGAAGAAGGAGAAGAAGAGA
AGTCGAAAATAACAGAGCAAAACAATGGGAGCACAAAAAGCATCAAGAAGATGAAACACAAAGCCAAGAA
AGAAGAGAACAATTTCTCTAATGATTCATCTAAAGTGACGAAGGAATTGGAGAAAACGGATTATATTCAT
GGACCGGTCGCCACCATGGTGAGCAAGGGCGAGGAGCTGTTCACCGGGGTGGTGCCCATCCTGGTCGAGC
TGGACGGCGACGTAAACGGCCACAAGTTCAGCGTGTCCGGCGAGGGCGAGGGCGATGCCACCTACGGCAA
GCTGACCCTGAAGTTCATCTGCACCACCGGCAAGCTGCCCGTGCCCTGGCCCACCCTCGTGACCACCTTC
GGCTACGGCCTGCAGTGCTTCGCCCGCTACCCCGACCACATGAAGCAGCACGACTTCTTCAAGTCCGCCA
TGCCCGAAGGCTACGTCCAGGAGCGCACCATCTTCTTCAAGGACGACGGCAACTACAAGACCCGCGCCGA
GGTGAAGTTCGAGGGCGACACCCTGGTGAACCGCATCGAGCTGAAGGGCATCGACTTCAAGGAGGACGGC
AACATCCTGGGGCACAAGCTGGAGTACAACTACAACAGCCACAACGTCTATATCATGGCCGACAAGCAGA
AGAACGGCATCAAGGTGAACTTCAAGATCCGCCACAACATCGAGGACGGCAGCGTGCAGCTCGCCGACCA
CTACCAGCAGAACACCCCCATCGGCGACGGCCCCGTGCTGCTGCCCGACAACCACTACCTGAGCTACCAG
TCCGCCCTGAGCAAAGACCCCAACGAGAAGCGCGATCACATGGTCCTGCTGGAGTTCGTGACCGCCGCCG
GGATCACTCTCGGCATGGACGAGCTGTACAAGTCCGGACTCAGATCTCGAGCTCAAGCTTCGAATTCTGC
AGTCGACATGGCGACTGCGACCCCCGTGCCGCCGCGGATGGGCAGCCGCGCTGGCGGCCCCACCACGCCG
CTGAGCCCCACGCGCCTGTCGCGGCTCCAGGAGAAGGAGGAGCTGCGCGAGCTCAATGACCGGCTGGCGG
TGTACATCGACAAGGTGCGCAGCCTGGAGACGGAGAACAGCGCGCTGCAGCTGCAGGTGACGGAGCGCGA
GGAGGTGCGCGGCCGTGAGCTCACCGGCCTCAAGGCGCTCTACGAGACCGAGCTGGCCGACGCGCGACGC
GCGCTCGACGACACGGCCCGCGAGCGCGCCAAGCTGCAGATCGAGCTGGGCAAGTGCAAGGCGGAACACG
ACCAGCTGCTCCTCAACTATGCTAAGAAGGAATCTGATCTTAATGGCGCCCAGATCAAGCTTCGAGAATA
TGAAGCAGCACTGAATTCGAAAGATGCAGCTCTTGCTACTGCACTTGGTGACAAAAAAAGTTTAGAGGGA
GATTTGGAGGATCTGAAGGATCAGATTGCCCAGTTGGAAGCCTCCTTAGCTGCAGCCAAAAAACAGTTAG
CAGATGAAACTTTACTTAAAGTAGATTTGGAGAATCGTTGTCAGAGCCTTACTGAGGACTTGGAGTTTCG
CAAAAGCATGTATGAAGAGGAGATTAACGAGACCAGAAGGAAGCATGAAACGCGCTTGGTAGAGGTGGAT
TCTGGGCGTCAAATTGAGTATGAGTACAAGCTGGCGCAAGCCCTTCATGAGATGAGAGAGCAACATGATG
CCCAAGTGAGGCTGTATAAGGAGGAGCTGGAGCAGACTTACCATGCCAAACTTGAGAATGCCAGACTGTC
ATCAGAGATGAATACTTCTACTGTCAACAGTGCCAGGGAAGAACTGATGGAAAGCCGCATGAGAATTGAG
AGCCTTTCATCCCAGCTTTCTAATCTACAGAAAGAGTCTAGAGCATGTTTGGAAAGGATTCAAGAATTAG
AGGACTTGCTTGCTAAAGAAAAAGACAACTCTCGTCGCATGCTGACAGACAAAGAGAGAGAGATGGCGGA
AATAAGGGATCAAATGCAGCAACAGCTGAATGACTATGAACAGCTTCTTGATGTAAAGTTAGCCCTGGAC
ATGGAAATCAGTGCTTACAGGAAACTCTTAGAAGGCGAAGAAGAGAGGTTGAAGCTGTCTCCAAGCCCTT
CTTCCCGTGTGACAGTATCCCGAGCATCCTCAAGTCGTAGTGTACGTACAACTAGAGGAAAGCGGAAGAG
GGTTGATGTGGAAGAATCAGAGGCGAGTAGTAGTGTTAGCATCTCTCATTCCGCCTCAGCCACTGGAAAT
GTTTGCATCGAAGAAATTGATGTTGATGGGAAATTTATCCGCTTGAAGAACACTTCTGAACAGGATCAAC
CAATGGGAGGCTGGGAGATGATCAGAAAAATTGGAGACACATCAGTCAGTTATAAATATACCTCAAGATA
TGTGCTGAAGGCAGGCCAGACTGTTACAATTTGGGCTGCAAACGCTGGTGTCACAGCCAGCCCCCCAACT
GACCTCATCTGGAAGAACCAGAACTCGTGGGGCACTGGCGAAGATGTGAAGGTTATATTGAAAAATTCTC
AGGGAGAGGAGGTTGCTCAAAGAAGTACAGTCTTTAAAACAACCATACCTGAAGAAGAGGAGGAGGAGGA
AGAAGCAGCTGGAGTGGTTGTTGAGGAAGAACTTTTCCACCAGCAGGGAACCCCAAGAGCATCCAATAGA
AGCTGTGCAATTATGTAAGGGCCCGGGATCCACCGGATCTAGATAACTGATCATAATCAGCCATACCACA
TTTGTAGAGGTTTTACTTGCTTTAAAAAACCTCCCACACCTCCCCCTGAACCTGAAACATAAAATGAATG
CAATTGTTGTTGTTAACTTGTTTATTGCAGCTTATAATGGTTACAAATAAAGCAATAGCATCACAAATTT
CACAAATAAAGCATTTTTTTCACTGCATTCTAGTTGTGGTTTGTCCAAACTCATCAATGTATCTTAAGGC
GTAAATTGTAAGCGTTAATATTTTGTTAAAATTCGCGTTAAATTTTTGTTAAATCAGCTCATTTTTTAAC
CAATAGGCCGAAATCGGCAAAATCCCTTATAAATCAAAAGAATAGACCGAGATAGGGT
[37 nt withheld, positions 4049-4085]
AAAGAACGTGGACTCCAACGTCAAAGG
[49 nt withheld, positions 4113-4161]
T
[91 nt withheld, positions 4163-4253]
G
[124 nt withheld, positions 4255-4378]
CAGGTGGCACTTTTCGGGGAAATGTGCGCGGAACCCCTATTTGTTTATTTTTCTAAATACATTCAAATAT
GTATCCGCTCATGAGACAATAACCCTGATAAATGCTTCAATAATATTGAAAAAGGAAGAGTCCTGAGGCG
GAAAGAACCAGCTGTGGAATGTGTGTCAGTTAGGGTGTGGAAAGTCCCCAGGCTCCCCAGCAGGCAGAAG
TATGCAAAGCATGCATCTCAATTAGTCAGCAACCAGGTGTGGAAAGTCCCCAGGCTCCCCAGCAGGCAGA
AGTATGCAAAGCATGCATCTCAATTAGTCAGCAACCATAGTCCCGCCCCTAACTCCGCCCATCCCGCCCC
TAACTCCGCCCAGTTCCGCCCATTCTCCGCCCCATGGCTGACTAATTTTTTTTATTTATGCAGAGGCCGA
GGCCGCCTCGGCCTCTGAGCTATTCCAGAAGTAGTGAGGAGGCTTTTTTGGAGGCCTAGGCTTTTGCAAA
GATCGATCAAGAGACAGGATGAGGATCGTTTCGCATGATTGAACAAGATGGATTGCACGCAGGTTCTCCG
GCCGCTTGGGTGGAGAGGCTATTCGGCTATGACTGGGCACAACAGACAATCGGCTGCTCTGATGCCGCCG
TGTTCCGGCTGTCAGCGCAGGGGCGCCCGGTTCTTTTTGTCAAGACCGACCTGTCCGGTGCCCTGAATGA
ACTGCAAGACGAGGCAGCGCGGCTATCGTGGCTGGCCACGACGGGCGTTCCTTGCGCAGCTGTGCTCGAC
GTTGTCACTGAAGCGGGAAGGGACTGGCTGCTATTGGGCGAAGTGCCGGGGCAGGATCTCCTGTCATCTC
ACCTTGCTCCTGCCGAGAAAGTATCCATCATGGCTGATGCAATGCGGCGGCTGCATACGCTTGATCCGGC
TACCTGCCCATTCGACCACCAAGCGAAACATCGCATCGAGCGAGCACGTACTCGGATGGAAGCCGGTCTT
GTCGATCAGGATGATCTGGACGAAGAGCATCAGGGGCTCGCGCCAGCCGAACTGTTCGCCAGGCTCAAGG
CGAGCATGCCCGACGGCGAGGATCTCGTCGTGACCCATGGCGATGCCTGCTTGCCGAATATCATGGTGGA
AAATGGCCGCTTTTCTGGATTCATCGACTGTGGCCGGCTGGGTGTGGCGGACCGCTATCAGGACATAGCG
TTGGCTACCCGTGATATTGCTGAAGAGCTTGGCGGCGAATGGGCTGACCGCTTCCTCGTGCTTTACGGTA
TCGCCGCTCCCGATTCGCAGCGCATCGCCTTCTATCGCCTTCTTGACGAGTTCTTCTGAGCGGGACTCTG
GGGTTCGAAATGACCGACCAAGCGACGCCCAACCTGCCATCACGAGATTTCGATTCCACCGCCGCCTTCT
ATGAAAGGTTGGGCTTCGGAATCGTTTTCCGGGACGCCGGCTGGATGATCCTCCAGCGCGGGGATCTCAT
GCTGGAGTTCTTCGCCCACCCTAGGGGGAGGCTAACTGAAACACGGAAGGAGACAATACCGGAAGGAACC
CGCGCTATGACGGCAATAAAAAGACAGAATAAAACGCACGGTGTTGGGTCGTTTGTTCATAAACGCGGGG
TTCGGTCCCAGGGCTGGCACTCTGTCGATACCCCACCGAGACCCCATTGGGGCCAATACGCCCGCGTTTC
TTCCTTTTCCCCACCCCACCCCCCAAGTTCGGGTGAAGGCCCAGGGCTCGCAGCCAACGTCGGGGCGGCA
GGCCCTGCCATAGCCTCAGGTTACTCATATATACTTTAGATTGATTTAAAACTTCATTTTTAATTTAAAA
GGATCTAGGTGAAGATCCTTTTTGATAATCTCATGACCAAAATCCCTTAACGTGAGTTTTCGTTCCACTG
AGCGTCAGACCCCGTAGAAAAGATCAAAGGATCTTCTTGAGATCCTTTTTTTCTGCGCGTAATCTGCTGC
TTGCAAACAAAAAAACCACCGCTACCAGCGGTGGTTTGTTTGCCGGATCAAGAGCTACCAACTCTTTTTC
CGAAGGTAACTGGCTTCAGCAGAGCGCAGATACCAAATACTGTTCTTCTAGTGTAGCCGTAGTTAGGCCA
CCACTTCAAGAACTCTGTAGCACCGCCTACATACCTCGCTCTGCTAATCCTGTTACCAGTGGCTGCTGCC
AGTGGCGATAAGTCGTGTCTTACCGGGTTGGACTCAAGACGATAGTTACCGGATAAGGCGCAGCGGTCGG
GCTGAACGGGGGGTTCGTGCACACAGCCCAGCTTGGAGCGAACGACCTACACCGAACTGAGATACCTACA
GCGTGAGCTATGAGAAAGCGCCACGCTTCCCGAAGGGAGAAAGGCGGACAGGTATCCGGTAAGCGGCAGG
GTCGGAACAGGAGAGCGCACGAGGGAGCTTCCAGGGGGAAACGCCTGGTATCTTTATAGTCCTGTCGGGT
TTCGCCACCTCTGACTTGAGCGTCGATTTTTGTGATGCTCGTCAGGGGGGCGGAGCCTATGGAAAAACGC
CAGCAACGCGGCCTTTTTACGGTTCCTGGCCTTTTGCTGGCCTTTTGCTCACATGTTCTTTCCTGCGTTA
TCCCCTGATTCTGTGGATAACCGTATTACCGCCATGCA
