>Addgene plasmid #103800 | pCIBN-EYFP-hLaminB1 | depositor partial sequence | sequence record 196660 | CIBN
ATGAATGGAGCTATAGGAGGTGACCTTTTGCTCAATTTTCCTGACATGTCGGTCCTAGAGCGCCAAAGGG
CTCACCTCAAGTACCTCAATCCCACCTTTGATTCTCCTCTCGCCGGCTTCTTTGCCGATTCTTCAATGAT
TACCGGCGGCGAGATGGACAGCTATCTTTCGACTGCCGGTTTGAATCTTCCGATGATGTACGGTGAGACG
ACGGTGGAAGGTGATTCAAGACTCTCAATTTCGCCGGAAACGACGCTTGGGACTGGAAATTTCAAGGCAG
CGAAGTTTGATACAGAGACTAAGGATTGTAATGAGGCGGCGAAGAAGATGACGATGAACAGAGATGACCT
AGTAGAAGAAGGAGAAGAAGAGAAGTCGAAAATAACAGAGCAAAACAATGGGAGCACAAAAAGCATCAAG
AAGATGAAACACAAAGCCAAGAAAGAAGAGAACAATTTCTCTAATGATTCATCTAAAGTGACGAAGGAAT
TGGAGAAAACGGATTATATTCAT
