>Addgene plasmid #103800 | pCIBN-EYFP-hLaminB1 | depositor partial sequence | sequence record 196661 | EYFP
ATGGTGAGCAAGGGCGAGGAGCTGTTCACCGGGGTGGTGCCCATCCTGGTCGAGCTGGACGGCGACGTAA
ACGGCCACAAGTTCAGCGTGTCCGGCGAGGGCGAGGGCGATGCCACCTACGGCAAGCTGACCCTGAAGTT
CATCTGCACCACCGGCAAGCTGCCCGTGCCCTGGCCCACCCTCGTGACCACCTTCGGCTACGGCCTGCAG
TGCTTCGCCCGCTACCCCGACCACATGAAGCAGCACGACTTCTTCAAGTCCGCCATGCCCGAAGGCTACG
TCCAGGAGCGCACCATCTTCTTCAAGGACGACGGCAACTACAAGACCCGCGCCGAGGTGAAGTTCGAGGG
CGACACCCTGGTGAACCGCATCGAGCTGAAGGGCATCGACTTCAAGGAGGACGGCAACATCCTGGGGCAC
AAGCTGGAGTACAACTACAACAGCCACAACGTCTATATCATGGCCGACAAGCAGAAGAACGGCATCAAGG
TGAACTTCAAGATCCGCCACAACATCGAGGACGGCAGCGTGCAGCTCGCCGACCACTACCAGCAGAACAC
CCCCATCGGCGACGGCCCCGTGCTGCTGCCCGACAACCACTACCTGAGCTACCAGTCCGCCCTGAGCAAA
GACCCCAACGAGAAGCGCGATCACATGGTCCTGCTGGAGTTCGTGACCGCCGCCGGGATCACTCTCGGCA
TGGACGAGCTGTACAAG
